>Addgene plasmid #214019 | AAVS1-iPE2-Hygro | addgene full sequence | sequence record 429369 | Addgene NGS Result
GCGGGAGCTGCGGTGACCACCGAGACCGAGGTAATCTGGGCTAAAGCCCTGCCAGCCGGGACATCCGCTC
AGCGGGCTGAACTGATAGCACTCACCCAGGCCCTAAAGATGGCAGAAGGTAAGAAGCTAAATGTTTATAC
TGATAGCCGTTATGCTTTTGCTACTGCCCATATCCATGGAGAAATATACAGAAGGCGTGGGTGGCTCACA
TCAGAAGGCAAAGAGATCAAAAATAAAGACGAGATCTTGGCCCTACTAAAAGCCCTCTTTCTGCCCAAAA
GACTTAGCATAATCCATTGTCCAGGACATCAAAAGGGACACAGCGCCGAGGCTAGAGGCAACCGGATGGC
TGACCAAGCGGCCCGAAAGGCAGCCATCACAGAGACTCCAGACACCTCTACCCTCCTCATAGAAAATTCA
TCACCCTCTGGCGGCTCAAAAAGAACCGCCGACGGCAGCGAATTCGAGCCCAAGAAGAAGAGGAAAGTCT
AACCGGTCATCATCACCATCACCATTGAGTTTGGTGGGCGCGCCGACCCAGCTTTCTTGTACAAAGTGGT
TGATCCGGGGATCCTCTAGTCAGCGTTTATCTGCAGAATTCGCCCTTGTTTAAACGATCATAATCAGCCA
TACCACATTTGTAGAGGTTTTACTTGCTTTAAAAAACCTCCCACACCTCCCCCTGAACCTGAAACATAAA
ATGAATGCAATTGTTGTTGTTAACTTGTTTATTGCAGCTTATAATGGTTACAAATAAAGCAATAGCATCA
CAAATTTCACAAATAAAGCATTTTTTTCACTGCCTCGACCCATAGAGCCCACCGCATCCCCAGCATGCCT
GCTATTGTCTTCCCAATCCTCCCCCTTGCTGTCCTGCCCCACCCCACCCCCCAGAATAGAATGACACCTA
CTCAGACAATGCGATGCAATTTCCTCATTTTATTAGGAAAGGACAGTGGGAGTGGCACCTTCCAGGGTCA
AGGAAGGCACGGGGGAAGGGCAAACAACAGATGGCTGGCAACTAGAAGGCACAGTCGAGGCTGATCAGCG
GGTTTAAACGGGCCCTCTAGACTATTCCTTTGCCCTCGGACGAGTGCTGGGGCGTCGGTTTCCACTATCG
GCGAGTACTTCTACACAGCCATCGGTCCAGACGGCCGCGCTTCTGCGGGCGATTTGTGTACGCCCGACAG
TCCCGGCTCCGGATCGGACGATTGCGTCGCATCGACCCTGCGCCCAAGCTGCATCATCGAAATTGCCGTC
AACCAAGCTCTGATAGAGTTGGTCAAGACCAATGCGGAGCATATACGCCCGGAGCCGCGGCGATCCTGCA
AGCTCCGGATGCCTCCGCTCGAAGTAGCGCGTCTGCTGCTCCATACAAGCCAACCACGGCCTCCAGAAGA
AGATGTTGGCGACCTCGTATTGGGAATCCCCGAACATCGCCTCGCTCCAGTCAATGACCGCTGTTATGCG
GCCATTGTCCGTCAGGACATTGTTGGAGCCGAAATCCGCGTGCACGAGGTGCCGGACTTCGGGGCAGTCC
TCGGCCCAAAGCATCAGCTCATCGAGAGCCTGCGCGACGGACGCACTGACGGTGTCGTCCATCACAGTTT
GCCAGTGATACACATGGGGATCAGCAATCGCGCATATGAAATCACGCCATGTAGTGTATTGACCGATTCC
TTGCGGTCCGAATGGGCCGAACCCGCTCGTCTGGCTAAGATCGGCCGCAGCGATCGCATCCATGGCCTCC
GCGACCGGCTGCAGAACAGCGGGCAGTTCGGTTTCAGGCAGGTCTTGCAACGTGACACCCTGTGCACGGC
GGGAGATGCAATAGGTCAGGCTCTCGCTGAATTCCCCAATGTCAAGCACTTCCGGAATCGGGAGCGCGGC
CGATGCAAAGTGCCGATAAACATAACGATCTTTGTAGAAACCATCGGCGCAGCTATTTACCCGCAGGACA
TATCCACGCCCTCCTACATCGAAGCTGAAAGCACGAGATTCTTCGCCCTCCGAGAGCTGCATCAGGTCGG
AGACGCTGTCGAACTTTTCGATCAGAAACTTCTCGACAGACGTCGCGGTGAGTTCAGGCTTTTTCATCTG
CAGCCTAGGGCCGGGATTCTCCTCCACGTCACCGCATGTTAGAAGACTTCCTCTGCCCTCTCCGCTGCCA
GATCTCTCGAGGCCCTGTGGGAGGAAGAGAAGAGGTCAGGGATCTGCCCCACTGTGGGGTGGAGGGGACA
GATAAAAGTACCCAGAACCAGAGCCACATTAACCGGCCCTGGGAATATAAGGTGGTCCCAGCTCGGGGAC
ACAGGATCCCTGGAGGCAGCAAACATGCTGTCCTGAAGTGGACATAGGGGCCCGGGTTGGAGGAAGAAGA
CTAGCTGAGCTCTCGGACCCCTGGAAGATGCCATGACAGGGGGCTGGAAGAGCTAGCACAGACTAGAGAG
GTAAGGGGGGTAGGGGAGCTGCCCAAATGAAAGGAGTGAGAGGTGACCCGAATCCACAGGAGAACGGGGT
GTCCAGGCAAAGAAAGCAAGAGGATGGAGAGGTGGCTAAAGCCAGGGAGACGGGGTACTTTGGGGTTGTC
CAGAAAAACGGTGATGATGCAGGCCTACAAGAAGGGGAGGCGGGACGCAAGGGAGACATCCGTCGGAGAA
GGCCATCCTAAGAAACGAGAGATGGCACAGGCCCCAGAAGGAGAAGGAAAAGGGAACCCAGCGAGTGAAG
ACGGCATGGGGTTGGGTGAGGGAGGAGAGATGCCCGGAGAGGACCCAGACACGGGGAGGATCCGCTCAGA
GGACATCACGTGGTGCAGCGCCGAGAAGGAAGTGCTCCGGAAAGAGCATCCTTGGGCAGCAACACAGCAG
AGAGCAAGGGGAAGAGGGAGTGGAGGAAGACGGAACCTGAAGGAGGCGGCAGGGAAGGATCTGGGCCAGC
CGTAGAGGTGACCCAGGCCACAAGCTGCAGACAGAAAGCGGCACAGGCCCAGGGGAGAGAATGCTGGTCA
GAGAAAGCAGGTACCCAATTCGCCCTATAGTGAGTCGTATTACGCGCGCTCACTGGCCGTCGTTTTACAA
CGTCGTGACTGGGAAAACCCTGGCGTTACCCAACTTAATCGCCTTGCAGCACATCCCCCTTTCGCCAGCT
GGCGTAATAGCGAAGAGGCCCGCACCGATCGCCCTTCCCAACAGTTGCGCAGCCTGAATGGCGAATGGG
[124 nt withheld, positions 3220-3343]
C
[91 nt withheld, positions 3345-3435]
A
[49 nt withheld, positions 3437-3485]
CCTTTGACGTTGGAGTCCACGTTCTTT
[37 nt withheld, positions 3513-3549]
ACCCTATCTCGGTCTATTCTTTTGATTTATAAGGGATTTTGCCGATTTCGGCCTATTGGTTAAAAAATGA
GCTGATTTAACAAAAATTTAACGCGAATTTTAACAAAATATTAACGCTTACAATTTAGGTGGCACTTTTC
GGGGAAATGTGCGCGGAACCCCTATTTGTTTATTTTTCTAAATACATTCAAATATGTATCCGCTCATGAG
ACAATAACCCTGATAAATGCTTCAATAATATTGAAAAAGGAAGAGTATGAGTATTCAACATTTCCGTGTC
GCCCTTATTCCCTTTTTTGCGGCATTTTGCCTTCCTGTTTTTGCTCACCCAGAAACGCTGGTGAAAGTAA
AAGATGCTGAAGATCAGTTGGGTGCACGAGTGGGTTACATCGAACTGGATCTCAACAGCGGTAAGATCCT
TGAGAGTTTTCGCCCCGAAGAACGTTTTCCAATGATGAGCACTTTTAAAGTTCTGCTATGTGGCGCGGTA
TTATCCCGTATTGACGCCGGGCAAGAGCAACTCGGTCGCCGCATACACTATTCTCAGAATGACTTGGTTG
AGTACTCACCAGTCACAGAAAAGCATCTTACGGATGGCATGACAGTAAGAGAATTATGCAGTGCTGCCAT
AACCATGAGTGATAACACTGCGGCCAACTTACTTCTGACAACGATCGGAGGACCGAAGGAGCTAACCGCT
TTTTTGCACAACATGGGGGATCATGTAACTCGCCTTGATCGTTGGGAACCGGAGCTGAATGAAGCCATAC
CAAACGACGAGCGTGACACCACGATGCCTGTAGCAATGGCAACAACGTTGCGCAAACTATTAACTGGCGA
ACTACTTACTCTAGCTTCCCGGCAACAATTAATAGACTGGATGGAGGCGGATAAAGTTGCAGGACCACTT
CTGCGCTCGGCCCTTCCGGCTGGCTGGTTTATTGCTGATAAATCTGGAGCCGGTGAGCGTGGGTCTCGCG
GTATCATTGCAGCACTGGGGCCAGATGGTAAGCCCTCCCGTATCGTAGTTATCTACACGACGGGGAGTCA
GGCAACTATGGATGAACGAAATAGACAGATCGCTGAGATAGGTGCCTCACTGATTAAGCATTGGTAACTG
TCAGACCAAGTTTACTCATATATACTTTAGATTGATTTAAAACTTCATTTTTAATTTAAAAGGATCTAGG
TGAAGATCCTTTTTGATAATCTCATGACCAAAATCCCTTAACGTGAGTTTTCGTTCCACTGAGCGTCAGA
CCCCGTAGAAAAGATCAAAGGATCTTCTTGAGATCCTTTTTTTCTGCGCGTAATCTGCTGCTTGCAAACA
AAAAAACCACCGCTACCAGCGGTGGTTTGTTTGCCGGATCAAGAGCTACCAACTCTTTTTCCGAAGGTAA
CTGGCTTCAGCAGAGCGCAGATACCAAATACTGTTCTTCTAGTGTAGCCGTAGTTAGGCCACCACTTCAA
GAACTCTGTAGCACCGCCTACATACCTCGCTCTGCTAATCCTGTTACCAGTGGCTGCTGCCAGTGGCGAT
AAGTCGTGTCTTACCGGGTTGGACTCAAGACGATAGTTACCGGATAAGGCGCAGCGGTCGGGCTGAACGG
GGGGTTCGTGCACACAGCCCAGCTTGGAGCGAACGACCTACACCGAACTGAGATACCTACAGCGTGAGCT
ATGAGAAAGCGCCACGCTTCCCGAAGGGAGAAAGGCGGACAGGTATCCGGTAAGCGGCAGGGTCGGAACA
GGAGAGCGCACGAGGGAGCTTCCAGGGGGAAACGCCTGGTATCTTTATAGTCCTGTCGGGTTTCGCCACC
TCTGACTTGAGCGTCGATTTTTGTGATGCTCGTCAGGGGGGCGGAGCCTATGGAAAAACGCCAGCAACGC
GGCCTTTTTACGGTTCCTGGCCTTTTGCTGGCCTTTTGCTCACATGTTCTTTCCTGCGTTATCCCCTGAT
TCTGTGGATAACCGTATTACCGCCTTTGAGTGAGCTGATACCGCTCGCCGCAGCCGAACGACCGAGCGCA
GCGAGTCAGTGAGCGAGGAAGCGGAAGAGCGCCCAATACGCAAACCGCCTCTCCCCGCGCGTTGGCCGAT
TCATTAATGCAGCTGGCACGACAGGTTTCCCGACTGGAAAGCGGGCAGTGAGCGCAACGCAATTAATGTG
AGTTAGCTCACTCATTAGGCACCCCAGGCTTTACACTTTATGCTTCCGGCTCGTATGTTGTGTGGAATTG
TGAGCGGATAACAATTTCACACAGGAAACAGCTATGACCATGATTACGCCAAGCGCGCAATTAACCCTCA
CTAAAGGGAACAAAAGCTGGAGCTCAGAGCAGAGCCAGGAACCCCTGTAGGGAAGGGGCAGGAGAGCCAG
GGGCATGAGATGGTGGACGAGGAAGGGGGACAGGGAAGCCTGAGCGCCTCTCCTGGGCTTGCCAAGGACT
CAAACCCAGAAGCCCAGAGCAGGGCCTTAGGGAAGCGGGACCCTGCTCTGGGCGGAGGAATATGTCCCAG
ATAGCACTGGGGACTCTTTAAGGAAAGAAGGATGGAGAAAGAGAAAGGGAGTAGAGGCGGCCACGACCTG
GTGAACACCTAGGACGCACCATTCTCACAAAGGGAGTTTTCCACACGGACACCCCCCTCCTCACCACAGC
CCTGCCAGGACGGGGCTGGCTACTGGCCTTATCTCACAGGTAAAACTGACGCACGGAGGAACAATATAAA
TTGGGGACTAGAAAGGTGAAGAGCCAAAGTTAGAACTCAGGACCAACTTATTCTGATTTTGTTTTTCCAA
ACTGCTTCTCCTCTTGGGAAGTGTAAGGAAGCTGCAGCACCAGGATCAGTGAAACGCACCAGACAGCCGC
GTCAGAGCAGCTCAGGTTCTGGGAGAGGGTAGCGCAGGGTGGCCACTGAGAACCGGGCAGGTCACGCATC
CCCCCCTTCCCTCCCACCCCCTGCCAAGCTCTCCCTCCCAGGATCCTCTCTGGCTCCATCGTAAGCAAAC
CTTAGAGGTTCTGGCAAGGAGAGAGATGGCTCCAGGAAATGGGGGTGTGTCACCAGATAAGGAATCTGCC
TAACAGGAGGTGGGGGTTAGACCCAATATCAGGAGACTAGGAAGGAGGAGGCCTAAGGATGGGGCTTTTC
TGTCACCAATCCTGTCCCTAGTTTAATTAACCCTCTAGAGCTTAGTACTGTCGAGTTTACTCCCTATCAG
TGATAGAGAACGTATGTCGAGTTTACTCCCTATCAGTGATAGAGAACGATGTCGAGTTTACTCCCTATCA
GTGATAGAGAACGTATGTCGAGTTTACTCCCTATCAGTGATAGAGAACGTATGTCGAGTTTACTCCCTAT
CAGTGATAGAGAACGTATGTCGAGTTTATCCCTATCAGTGATAGAGAACGTATGTCGAGTTTACTCCCTA
TCAGTGATAGAGAACGTATGTCGAGGTAGGCGTGTACGGTGGGAGGCCTATATAAGCAGAGCTCGTTTAG
TGAACCGTCAGATCGCCTGGAGAATTCCGATCAACAAGTTTGTACAAAAAAGCAGGCTCCGCGGTTTTCA
GGTTGGACCGGTGCGCGGCCGCTAATACGACTCACTATAGGGAGAGCCGCCACCATGAAACGGACAGCCG
ACGGAAGCGAGTTCGAGTCACCAAAGAAGAAGCGGAAAGTCGACAAGAAGTACAGCATCGGCCTGGACAT
CGGCACCAACTCTGTGGGCTGGGCCGTGATCACCGACGAGTACAAGGTGCCCAGCAAGAAATTCAAGGTG
CTGGGCAACACCGACCGGCACAGCATCAAGAAGAACCTGATCGGAGCCCTGCTGTTCGACAGCGGCGAAA
CAGCCGAGGCCACCCGGCTGAAGAGAACCGCCAGAAGAAGATACACCAGACGGAAGAACCGGATCTGCTA
TCTGCAAGAGATCTTCAGCAACGAGATGGCCAAGGTGGACGACAGCTTCTTCCACAGACTGGAAGAGTCC
TTCCTGGTGGAAGAGGATAAGAAGCACGAGCGGCACCCCATCTTCGGCAACATCGTGGACGAGGTGGCCT
ACCACGAGAAGTACCCCACCATCTACCACCTGAGAAAGAAACTGGTGGACAGCACCGACAAGGCCGACCT
GCGGCTGATCTATCTGGCCCTGGCCCACATGATCAAGTTCCGGGGCCACTTCCTGATCGAGGGCGACCTG
AACCCCGACAACAGCGACGTGGACAAGCTGTTCATCCAGCTGGTGCAGACCTACAACCAGCTGTTCGAGG
AAAACCCCATCAACGCCAGCGGCGTGGACGCCAAGGCCATCCTGTCTGCCAGACTGAGCAAGAGCAGACG
GCTGGAAAATCTGATCGCCCAGCTGCCCGGCGAGAAGAAGAATGGCCTGTTCGGAAACCTGATTGCCCTG
AGCCTGGGCCTGACCCCCAACTTCAAGAGCAACTTCGACCTGGCCGAGGATGCCAAACTGCAGCTGAGCA
AGGACACCTACGACGACGACCTGGACAACCTGCTGGCCCAGATCGGCGACCAGTACGCCGACCTGTTTCT
GGCCGCCAAGAACCTGTCCGACGCCATCCTGCTGAGCGACATCCTGAGAGTGAACACCGAGATCACCAAG
GCCCCCCTGAGCGCCTCTATGATCAAGAGATACGACGAGCACCACCAGGACCTGACCCTGCTGAAAGCTC
TCGTGCGGCAGCAGCTGCCTGAGAAGTACAAAGAGATTTTCTTCGACCAGAGCAAGAACGGCTACGCCGG
CTACATTGACGGCGGAGCCAGCCAGGAAGAGTTCTACAAGTTCATCAAGCCCATCCTGGAAAAGATGGAC
GGCACCGAGGAACTGCTCGTGAAGCTGAACAGAGAGGACCTGCTGCGGAAGCAGCGGACCTTCGACAACG
GCAGCATCCCCCACCAGATCCACCTGGGAGAGCTGCACGCCATTCTGCGGCGGCAGGAAGATTTTTACCC
ATTCCTGAAGGACAACCGGGAAAAGATCGAGAAGATCCTGACCTTCCGCATCCCCTACTACGTGGGCCCT
CTGGCCAGGGGAAACAGCAGATTCGCCTGGATGACCAGAAAGAGCGAGGAAACCATCACCCCCTGGAACT
TCGAGGAAGTGGTGGACAAGGGCGCTTCCGCCCAGAGCTTCATCGAGCGGATGACCAACTTCGATAAGAA
CCTGCCCAACGAGAAGGTGCTGCCCAAGCACAGCCTGCTGTACGAGTACTTCACCGTGTATAACGAGCTG
ACCAAAGTGAAATACGTGACCGAGGGAATGAGAAAGCCCGCCTTCCTGAGCGGCGAGCAGAAAAAGGCCA
TCGTGGACCTGCTGTTCAAGACCAACCGGAAAGTGACCGTGAAGCAGCTGAAAGAGGACTACTTCAAGAA
AATCGAGTGCTTCGACTCCGTGGAAATCTCCGGCGTGGAAGATCGGTTCAACGCCTCCCTGGGCACATAC
CACGATCTGCTGAAAATTATCAAGGACAAGGACTTCCTGGACAATGAGGAAAACGAGGACATTCTGGAAG
ATATCGTGCTGACCCTGACACTGTTTGAGGACAGAGAGATGATCGAGGAACGGCTGAAAACCTATGCCCA
CCTGTTCGACGACAAAGTGATGAAGCAGCTGAAGCGGCGGAGATACACCGGCTGGGGCAGGCTGAGCCGG
AAGCTGATCAACGGCATCCGGGACAAGCAGTCCGGCAAGACAATCCTGGATTTCCTGAAGTCCGACGGCT
TCGCCAACAGAAACTTCATGCAGCTGATCCACGACGACAGCCTGACCTTTAAAGAGGACATCCAGAAAGC
CCAGGTGTCCGGCCAGGGCGATAGCCTGCACGAGCACATTGCCAATCTGGCCGGCAGCCCCGCCATTAAG
AAGGGCATCCTGCAGACAGTGAAGGTGGTGGACGAGCTCGTGAAAGTGATGGGCCGGCACAAGCCCGAGA
ACATCGTGATCGAAATGGCCAGAGAGAACCAGACCACCCAGAAGGGACAGAAGAACAGCCGCGAGAGAAT
GAAGCGGATCGAAGAGGGCATCAAAGAGCTGGGCAGCCAGATCCTGAAAGAACACCCCGTGGAAAACACC
CAGCTGCAGAACGAGAAGCTGTACCTGTACTACCTGCAGAATGGGCGGGATATGTACGTGGACCAGGAAC
TGGACATCAACCGGCTGTCCGACTACGATGTGGACGCTATCGTGCCTCAGAGCTTTCTGAAGGACGACTC
CATCGACAACAAGGTGCTGACCAGAAGCGACAAGAACCGGGGCAAGAGCGACAACGTGCCCTCCGAAGAG
GTCGTGAAGAAGATGAAGAACTACTGGCGGCAGCTGCTGAACGCCAAGCTGATTACCCAGAGAAAGTTCG
ACAATCTGACCAAGGCCGAGAGAGGCGGCCTGAGCGAACTGGATAAGGCCGGCTTCATCAAGAGACAGCT
GGTGGAAACCCGGCAGATCACAAAGCACGTGGCACAGATCCTGGACTCCCGGATGAACACTAAGTACGAC
GAGAATGACAAGCTGATCCGGGAAGTGAAAGTGATCACCCTGAAGTCCAAGCTGGTGTCCGATTTCCGGA
AGGATTTCCAGTTTTACAAAGTGCGCGAGATCAACAACTACCACCACGCCCACGACGCCTACCTGAACGC
CGTCGTGGGAACCGCCCTGATCAAAAAGTACCCTAAGCTGGAAAGCGAGTTCGTGTACGGCGACTACAAG
GTGTACGACGTGCGGAAGATGATCGCCAAGAGCGAGCAGGAAATCGGCAAGGCTACCGCCAAGTACTTCT
TCTACAGCAACATCATGAACTTTTTCAAGACCGAGATTACCCTGGCCAACGGCGAGATCCGGAAGCGGCC
TCTGATCGAGACAAACGGCGAAACCGGGGAGATCGTGTGGGATAAGGGCCGGGATTTTGCCACCGTGCGG
AAAGTGCTGAGCATGCCCCAAGTGAATATCGTGAAAAAGACCGAGGTGCAGACAGGCGGCTTCAGCAAAG
AGTCTATCCTGCCCAAGAGGAACAGCGATAAGCTGATCGCCAGAAAGAAGGACTGGGACCCTAAGAAGTA
CGGCGGCTTCGACAGCCCCACCGTGGCCTATTCTGTGCTGGTGGTGGCCAAAGTGGAAAAGGGCAAGTCC
AAGAAACTGAAGAGTGTGAAAGAGCTGCTGGGGATCACCATCATGGAAAGAAGCAGCTTCGAGAAGAATC
CCATCGACTTTCTGGAAGCCAAGGGCTACAAAGAAGTGAAAAAGGACCTGATCATCAAGCTGCCTAAGTA
CTCCCTGTTCGAGCTGGAAAACGGCCGGAAGAGAATGCTGGCCTCTGCCGGCGAACTGCAGAAGGGAAAC
GAACTGGCCCTGCCCTCCAAATATGTGAACTTCCTGTACCTGGCCAGCCACTATGAGAAGCTGAAGGGCT
CCCCCGAGGATAATGAGCAGAAACAGCTGTTTGTGGAACAGCACAAGCACTACCTGGACGAGATCATCGA
GCAGATCAGCGAGTTCTCCAAGAGAGTGATCCTGGCCGACGCTAATCTGGACAAAGTGCTGTCCGCCTAC
AACAAGCACCGGGATAAGCCCATCAGAGAGCAGGCCGAGAATATCATCCACCTGTTTACCCTGACCAATC
TGGGAGCCCCTGCCGCCTTCAAGTACTTTGACACCACCATCGACCGGAAGAGGTACACCAGCACCAAAGA
GGTGCTGGACGCCACCCTGATCCACCAGAGCATCACCGGCCTGTACGAGACACGGATCGACCTGTCTCAG
CTGGGAGGTGACTCTGGAGGATCTAGCGGAGGATCCTCTGGCAGCGAGACACCAGGAACAAGCGAGTCAG
CAACACCAGAGAGCAGTGGCGGCAGCAGCGGCGGCAGCAGCACCCTAAATATAGAAGATGAGTATCGGCT
ACATGAGACCTCAAAAGAGCCAGATGTTTCTCTAGGGTCCACATGGCTGTCTGATTTTCCTCAGGCCTGG
GCGGAAACCGGGGGCATGGGACTGGCAGTTCGCCAAGCTCCTCTGATCATACCTCTGAAAGCAACCTCTA
CCCCCGTGTCCATAAAACAATACCCCATGTCACAAGAAGCCAGACTGGGGATCAAGCCCCACATACAGAG
ACTGTTGGACCAGGGAATACTGGTACCCTGCCAGTCCCCCTGGAACACGCCCCTGCTACCCGTTAAGAAA
CCAGGGACTAATGATTATAGGCCTGTCCAGGATCTGAGAGAAGTCAACAAGCGGGTGGAAGACATCCACC
CCACCGTGCCCAACCCTTACAACCTCTTGAGCGGGCTCCCACCGTCCCACCAGTGGTACACTGTGCTTGA
TTTAAAGGATGCCTTTTTCTGCCTGAGACTCCACCCCACCAGTCAGCCTCTCTTCGCCTTTGAGTGGAGA
GATCCAGAGATGGGAATCTCAGGACAATTGACCTGGACCAGACTCCCACAGGGTTTCAAAAACAGTCCCA
CCCTGTTTAATGAGGCACTGCACAGAGACCTAGCAGACTTCCGGATCCAGCACCCAGACTTGATCCTGCT
ACAGTACGTGGATGACTTACTGCTGGCCGCCACTTCTGAGCTAGACTGCCAACAAGGTACTCGGGCCCTG
TTACAAACCCTAGGGAACCTCGGGTATCGGGCCTCGGCCAAGAAAGCCCAAATTTGCCAGAAACAGGTCA
AGTATCTGGGGTATCTTCTAAAAGAGGGTCAGAGATGGCTGACTGAGGCCAGAAAAGAGACTGTGATGGG
GCAGCCTACTCCGAAGACCCCTCGACAACTAAGGGAGTTCCTAGGGAAGGCAGGCTTCTGTCGCCTCTTC
ATCCCTGGGTTTGCAGAAATGGCAGCCCCCCTGTACCCTCTCACCAAACCGGGGACTCTGTTTAATTGGG
GCCCAGACCAACAAAAGGCCTATCAAGAAATCAAGCAAGCTCTTCTAACTGCCCCAGCCCTGGGGTTGCC
AGATTTGACTAAGCCCTTTGAACTCTTTGTCGACGAGAAGCAGGGCTACGCCAAAGGTGTCCTAACGCAA
AAACTGGGACCTTGGCGTCGGCCGGTGGCCTACCTGTCCAAAAAGCTAGACCCAGTAGCAGCTGGGTGGC
CCCCTTGCCTACGGATGGTAGCAGCCATTGCCGTACTGACAAAGGATGCAGGCAAGCTAACCATGGGACA
GCCACTAGTCATTCTGGCCCCCCATGCAGTAGAGGCACTAGTCAAACAACCCCCCGACCGCTGGCTTTCC
AACGCCCGGATGACTCACTATCAGGCCTTGCTTTTGGACACGGACCGGGTCCAGTTCGGACCGGTGGTAG
CCCTGAACCCGGCTACGCTGCTCCCACTGCCTGAGGAAGGGCTGCAACACAACTGCCTTGATATCCTGGC
CGAAGCCCACGGAACCCGACCCGACCTAACGGACCAGCCGCTCCCAGACGCCGACCACACCTGGTACACG
GATGGAAGCAGTCTCTTACAAGAGGGACAGCGTAAG
Features (pLannotate 1.2.2; 25 found; start..end, strand, type, name):
    536..560     -  protein_bind   attB2: mutant version of attB; recombination site for the Gateway® BP reaction BP Clonase™
    616..699     +  CDS            large T antigen (fragment): large T antigen from SV40 (simian virus 40)
    722..803     +  polyA_signal   SV40 poly(A) signal: SV40 polyadenylation signal
    810..1034    -  polyA_signal   bGH poly(A) signal: bovine growth hormone polyadenylation signal
   1072..2097    -  CDS            HygR: aminoglycoside phosphotransferase from E. coli; aph(4)-Ia; confers resistance to hygromycin
   2184..2209    -  misc_feature   SA: splice acceptor site
   2216..3019    -  misc_feature   HA-L: left homology arm from the adeno-associated virus integration site (AAVS1) within intron 1 of the human PPP1R12C gene
   3034..3052    -  promoter       T7 promoter: promoter for bacteriophage T7 RNA polymerase
   3060..3215    +  CDS            lacZα (fragment): LacZα fragment of β-galactosidase; lacZ fragment
   3220..3648    +  rep_origin     f1 ori (sequence partly withheld): f1 bacteriophage origin of replication; arrow indicates direction of (+) strand synthesis
   3701..3805    +  promoter       AmpR promoter: bla
   3806..4666    +  CDS            AmpR: β-lactamase; bla; confers resistance to ampicillin, carbenicillin, and related antibiotics
   4837..5425    +  rep_origin     ori: high-copy-number ColE1/pMB1/pBR322/pUC origin of replication
   5608..5700    +  CDS            lacI (fragment): lac repressor; lacI; The lac repressor binds to the lac operator to inhibit transcription in E. coli. This inhibition can be relieved by adding lactose or isopropyl-β-D-thiogalactopyranoside (IPTG).
   5713..5734    +  protein_bind   CAP binding site: CAP binding activates transcription in the presence of cAMP. E. coli catabolite activator protein
   5749..5779    +  promoter       lac promoter: promoter for the E. coli lac operon
   5783..5805    +  protein_bind   lac operator (fragment): The lac repressor binds to the lac operator to inhibit transcription in E. coli. This inhibition can be relieved by adding lactose or isopropyl-β-D-thiogalactopyranoside (IPTG). lac repressor encoded by lacI
   5848..5866    +  promoter       T3 promoter: promoter for bacteriophage T3 RNA polymerase
   5885..6721    -  misc_feature   HA-R: right homology arm from the adeno-associated virus integration site (AAVS1) within intron 1 of the human PPP1R12C gene
   6752..7066    +  promoter       tight TRE promoter: Tet-responsive promoter PTight, consisting of seven tet operator sequences followed by the minimal CMV promoter
   7083..7107    +  protein_bind   attB1: mutant version of attB; recombination site for the Gateway® BP reaction BP Clonase™
   7142..7160    +  promoter       T7 promoter: promoter for bacteriophage T7 RNA polymerase
   7231..8832    +  CDS            Cas9(N): N-terminal portion of Streptococcus pyogenes Cas9 (Zetsche et al., 2015)
   8833..11327   +  CDS            Cas9(C) (fragment): C-terminal portion of Streptococcus pyogenes Cas9 (Zetsche et al., 2015)
  11431..427     +  CDS            gag-pol (fragment) (across the origin): Moloney murine leukemia virus Gag-Pol polyprotein; gag-pol; contains a read-through stop codon
