[The description below was written by a language model from this plasmid's Addgene catalogue record and pLannotate feature annotations shown in this document.]
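Description:
AAVS1-iPE2-Hygro is a mammalian homologous-recombination donor plasmid designed to knock a doxycycline-inducible PE2 prime editor into the AAVS1 safe-harbour site, which lies in intron 1 of the human PPP1R12C gene. In bacteria it is maintained through a high-copy ColE1/pUC origin and an ampicillin resistance gene. The backbone also carries an f1 origin, lac promoter/operator and lacZα remnants, and T3/T7 promoters typical of a standard cloning vector.

The targeting cassette sits between the left and right AAVS1 homology arms and contains two units. Next to the left arm, a splice acceptor precedes a promoterless hygromycin resistance gene ending in a bGH polyadenylation signal. This is a gene-trap layout in which HygR is expressed from the endogenous PPP1R12C transcript only after correct integration, so hygromycin selection enriches for targeted cells. The second unit is a TRE-tight promoter (seven tet operators upstream of a minimal CMV promoter) driving PE2, with an SV40 polyadenylation signal downstream. The feature table annotates PE2 as contiguous N- and C-terminal Cas9 segments from S. pyogenes followed by a Moloney murine leukemia virus gag-pol fragment, which corresponds to the M-MLV reverse transcriptase domain. A short SV40 large T antigen fragment after it is probably a nuclear localisation signal. The attB1 and attB2 sites flanking the insert are remnants of a Gateway-derived cassette.

No tet transactivator is annotated in this plasmid, so induction presumably depends on one supplied separately. The record states that this construct places PE2 in one AAVS1 allele. The associated work applies the system to controllable prime editing in human pluripotent stem cells.
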