Addgene plasmid #214019: AAVS1-iPE2-Hygro
Purpose: inducible PE2 system for controllable prime editing; this plasmid is used to insert PE2 prime editor in one allele of AAVS1 locus
Depositing lab: Ting Zhou. Publication: Robust and inducible genome editing via an all-in-one prime editor in human pluripotent stem cells. Wu Y, Zhong A, Sidharta M, Kim TW, Ramirez B, Persily B, Studer L, Zhou T. Nat Commun. 2024 Dec 30;15(1):10824. doi: 10.1038/s41467-024-55104-1. PubMed 39737975.
Backbone
  Vector backbone: AAVS1 homologous recombination donor plasmid
  Vector type: Mammalian Expression
  Selectable markers: Hygromycin
Growth in bacteria
  Bacterial resistance: Ampicillin, 100 μg/mL
  Growth temperature: 30°C
  Growth strain: NEB Stable
  Copy number: High Copy
Gene/Insert
  Gene/Insert name: PE2
  Species: Synthetic; Cas9 is from S. pyogenes; M-MLV RT is from the Moloney murine leukemia virus
  Insert size (bp): 6354
  Promoter: TRE-tight
  Cloning method: Gibson Cloning
  Sequencing primers: 5′ AGCTCGTTTAGTGAACCGTCAGATC; 3′ AATTCTGCAGATAAACGCTG
Terms and licenses: Academic/Nonprofit Terms; Industry Terms: Not Available to Industry
How to cite: AAVS1-iPE2-Hygro was a gift from Ting Zhou (Addgene plasmid # 214019 ; http://n2t.net/addgene:214019 ; RRID:Addgene_214019)
